>Addgene plasmid #186766 | pNHT7::UMSBP::sNluc2_ORF2 | addgene full sequence | sequence record 375146 | Addgene NGS Result
CTTTCCTGCGTTATCCCCTGATTCTGTGGATAACCGTATTACCGCCTTTGAGTGAGCTGATACCGCTCGC
CGCAGCCGAACGACCGAGCGCAGCGAGTCAGTGAGCGAGGAAGCGGAAGAGCGCCCAATACGCAAACCGC
CTCTCCCCGCGCGTTGGCCGATTCATTAATGCAGCTGGCACGACAGGTTTCCCGACTGGGAAGCGGGCAG
TGAGCGCAACGCAATTAATACGCGTACCGCTAGCCAGGAAGAGTTTGTAGAAACGCAAAAAGGCCATCCG
TCAGGATGGCCTTCTGCTTAGTTTGATGCCTGGCAGTTTATGGCGGGCGTCCTGCCCGCCACCCTCCGGG
CCGTTGCTTCACAACGTTCAAATCCGCTCCCGGCGGATTTGTCCTACTCAGGAGAGCGTTCACCGACAAA
CAACAGATAAAACGAAAGGCCCAGTCTTCCGACTGAGCCTTTCGTTTTATTTGATGCCTGGCAGTTCCCT
ACTCTCGCGTTAACGCTAGCATGGATGTTTTCCCAGTCACGACGTTGTAAAACGACGGCCAGTTAATACG
ACTCACTATAGGGTTTTTATGCAAAATTTAATTATTTAAAAATATTGATAAAATTAATATAATATTTTAT
TCTTATAATTACATTAAAAAATAAAATCCTGTTTGTTTGTATACGCATTGGAATTCACATATTTGATTAA
TCACGAAAAATGAGTTCAAGAAGAATGGAGTGTTACAATTGTGGTAAAGATGGTGTTTACTTTGGAAGAT
TTTGTTGGAGATTGGAGACAAACTGCTGGTTACAATCTGGATCAGGTACTGGAACAAGGCGGTGTTAGTT
CATTATTCCAAAACCTGGGTGTGAGTGTAACTCCGATTCAGCGAATAGTGTTGTCTGGAGAAAATGGGCT
GAAGATTGATATACACGTCATAATTCCATACGAAGGCTTAAGCGGTGATCAAATGGGACAAATTGAAAAA
ATTTTTAAAGTAGTTTACCCAGTTGACGACCATCATTTTAAAGTTATCCTTCATTACGGTACACTGGTTA
TAGATGGTGTAACTCCAAATATGATCGATTATTTCGGAAGACCTTACGAAGGCATAGCCGTTTTTGATGG
AAAAAAGATTACAGTAACAGGTACATTGTGGAACGGAAATAAGATTATTGACGAACGTTTAATTAACCCA
GATGGAAGTTTGCTCTTTAGAGTTACAATTAATGGTGTGACAGGATGGAGATTATGCGAACGGATACTCG
CGTAATGAGATAAAGCATTTTTTGTATATATGAGCAATAAATGTTTTTAAAATAAGTTTTAGCGTTTTCG
GTGTTAATTGGTTGTATTGACTGTACTTTTATTAATAAGTAGATTTATGTACTATTTATAATAAATTCTT
GTATCAGTCTTTAGTTATTTCATTGTAAATACAATTTAAAGTGTAAGCTTGTCATAGCTGTTTCCTGGCA
GCTCTGGCCCGTGTCTCAAAATCTCTGATGTTACATTGCACAAGATAAAAATATATCATCATGAACAATA
AAACTGTCTGCTTACATAAACAGTAATACAAGGGGTGTTATGAGCCATATTCAACGGGAAACGTCGAGGC
CGCGATTAAATTCCAACATGGATGCTGATTTATATGGGTATAAATGGGCTCGCGATAATGTCGGGCAATC
AGGTGCGACAATCTATCGCTTGTATGGGAAGCCCGATGCGCCAGAGTTGTTTCTGAAACATGGCAAAGGT
AGCGTTGCCAATGATGTTACAGATGAGATGGTCAGACTAAACTGGCTGACGGAATTTATGCCTCTTCCGA
CCATCAAGCATTTTATCCGTACTCCTGATGATGCATGGTTACTCACCACTGCGATCCCCGGAAAAACAGC
ATTCCAGGTATTAGAAGAATATCCTGATTCAGGTGAAAATATTGTTGATGCGCTGGCAGTGTTCCTGCGC
CGGTTGCATTCGATTCCTGTTTGTAATTGTCCTTTTAACAGCGATCGCGTATTTCGCCTCGCTCAGGCGC
AATCACGAATGAATAACGGTTTGGTTGATGCGAGTGATTTTGATGACGAGCGTAATGGCTGGCCTGTTGA
ACAAGTCTGGAAAGAAATGCATAAACTTTTGCCATTCTCACCGGATTCAGTCGTCACTCATGGTGATTTC
TCACTTGATAACCTTATTTTTGACGAGGGGAAATTAATAGGTTGTATTGATGTTGGACGAGTCGGAATCG
CAGACCGATACCAGGATCTTGCCATCCTATGGAACTGCCTCGGTGAGTTTTCTCCTTCATTACAGAAACG
GCTTTTTCAAAAATATGGTATTGATAATCCTGATATGAATAAATTGCAGTTTCATTTGATGCTCGATGAG
TTTTTCTAATCAGAATTGGTTAATTGGTTGTAACACTGGCAGAGCATTACGCTGACTTGACGGGACGGCG
CAAGCTCATGACCAAAATCCCTTAACGTGAGTTACGCGTCGTTCCACTGAGCGTCAGACCCCGTAGAAAA
GATCAAAGGATCTTCTTGAGATCCTTTTTTTCTGCGCGTAATCTGCTGCTTGCAAACAAAAAAACCACCG
CTACCAGCGGTGGTTTGTTTGCCGGATCAAGAGCTACCAACTCTTTTTCCGAAGGTAACTGGCTTCAGCA
GAGCGCAGATACCAAATACTGTTCTTCTAGTGTAGCCGTAGTTAGGCCACCACTTCAAGAACTCTGTAGC
ACCGCCTACATACCTCGCTCTGCTAATCCTGTTACCAGTGGCTGCTGCCAGTGGCGATAAGTCGTGTCTT
ACCGGGTTGGACTCAAGACGATAGTTACCGGATAAGGCGCAGCGGTCGGGCTGAACGGGGGGTTCGTGCA
CACAGCCCAGCTTGGAGCGAACGACCTACACCGAACTGAGATACCTACAGCGTGAGCTATGAGAAAGCGC
CACGCTTCCCGAAGGGAGAAAGGCGGACAGGTATCCGGTAAGCGGCAGGGTCGGAACAGGAGAGCGCACG
AGGGAGCTTCCAGGGGGAAACGCCTGGTATCTTTATAGTCCTGTCGGGTTTCGCCACCTCTGACTTGAGC
GTCGATTTTTGTGATGCTCGTCAGGGGGGCGGAGCCTATGGAAAAACGCCAGCAACGCGGCCTTTTTACG
GTTCCTGGCCTTTTGCTGGCCTTTTGCTCACATGTT
Features (pLannotate 1.2.2; 8 found; start..end, strand, type, name):
    121..213     +  CDS            lacI (fragment): lac repressor; lacI; The lac repressor binds to the lac operator to inhibit transcription in E. coli. This inhibition can be relieved by adding lactose or isopropyl-β-D-thiogalactopyranoside (IPTG).
    268..295     -  terminator     rrnB T2 terminator: transcription terminator T2 from the E. coli rrnB gene
    427..470     +  terminator     rrnB T1 terminator: Escherichia coli rrnB; transcription terminator T1 from the E. coli rrnB gene
    517..553     -  CDS            lacZα (fragment): LacZα fragment of β-galactosidase; lacZ fragment
    554..572     +  promoter       T7 promoter: promoter for bacteriophage T7 RNA polymerase
    657..1262    +  CDS            LUCI_OPLGR: Experimental evidence at protein level: Swiss-Prot protein existence level 1. Catalytic subunit of oplophorus-luciferin 2-monooxygenase. Oxidoreductase that converts coelenterazine (the oplophorus luciferin) to coelenteramide under emission of blue light with a maximum at 454 nm. Is also active with bisdeoxycoelenterazine. From Oplophorus gracilirostris (Luminous shrimp).
   1580..2389    +  CDS            KanR: aminoglycoside phosphotransferase; aph(3')-Ia; confers resistance to kanamycin in bacteria or G418 (Geneticin®) in eukaryotes
   2536..3124    +  rep_origin     ori: high-copy-number ColE1/pMB1/pBR322/pUC origin of replication
