[The description below was written by a language model from this plasmid's Addgene catalogue record and pLannotate feature annotations shown in this document.]
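Description:
pNHT7::UMSBP::sNluc2_ORF2 is a small (about 3.2 kb) bacterial plasmid built on the pNHT7 backbone that serves as a template for producing mRNA by in vitro transcription rather than for expression in a host cell directly. It is maintained in E. coli at high copy through a ColE1/pUC-type origin and selected with kanamycin via an aminoglycoside phosphotransferase (KanR) gene. The feature table also picks up short lacI and lacZα fragments, which appear to be backbone remnants, and rrnB T1 and T2 terminators upstream of the cassette, which would be expected to insulate it from read-through transcription.

The payload is an 871 bp insert placed immediately downstream of a bacteriophage T7 promoter, introduced through BsaI sites that were destroyed during cloning. It encodes sNluc2, a nanoluciferase codon-optimized for the planarian Schmidtea mediterranea. The annotation recognises the open reading frame as related to the catalytic subunit of the Oplophorus gracilirostris luciferase, the enzyme from which nanoluciferase derives, which oxidises coelenterazine-type substrates with emission of blue light. The coding sequence is flanked by the 5' and 3' UTRs of the planarian UMSBP gene, although these are not individually annotated in the feature table. In this "ORF2" version the reading frame begins at a start codon lying further downstream than the endogenous gene's own start codon, which suggests it is one of a set of variants comparing translation start contexts. T7 transcripts from this plasmid are intended for somatic mRNA transfection into planarian cells, giving a luminescent readout of heterologous reporter expression.
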