Addgene plasmid #186766: pNHT7::UMSBP::sNluc2_ORF2
Purpose: An mRNA production vector encoding planarian codon-optimized sNluc2 with UMSBP 5' and 3' UTRs beginning at a start codon further downstream of the endogenous gene's start codon..
Depositing lab: Bo Wang. Depositing organization: Stanford University. Publication: Heterologous reporter expression in the planarian Schmidtea mediterranea through somatic mRNA transfection. Hall RN, Weill U, Drees L, Leal-Ortiz S, Li H, Khariton M, Chai C, Xue Y, Rosental B, Quake SR, Sanchez Alvarado A, Melosh NA, Fire AZ, Rink JC, Wang B. Cell Rep Methods. 2022 Sep 20;2(10):100298. doi: 10.1016/j.crmeth.2022.100298. eCollection 2022 Oct 24. PubMed 36313809.
Backbone
  Vector backbone: pNHT7
  Backbone size w/o insert (bp): 2314
  Total vector size (bp): 3185
Growth in bacteria
  Bacterial resistance: Kanamycin, 50 μg/mL
  Growth temperature: 37°C
  Growth strain: DH5alpha
  Copy number: High Copy
Gene/Insert
  Gene/Insert name: Nanoluciferase
  Species: Schmidtea mediterranea
  Insert size (bp): 871
  Promoter: T7
  Cloning method: Restriction Enzyme; 5′ cloning site BsaI (destroyed during cloning); 3′ cloning site BsaI (destroyed during cloning)
  Sequencing primers: 5′ GTAAAACGACGGCCAGT; 3′ CAGGAAACAGCTATGAC
Terms and licenses: Academic/Nonprofit Terms; Industry Terms: Not Available to Industry
How to cite: pNHT7::UMSBP::sNluc2_ORF2 was a gift from Bo Wang (Addgene plasmid # 186766 ; http://n2t.net/addgene:186766 ; RRID:Addgene_186766)
